>Addgene plasmid #175287 | pcDNA3.1(+)_Pmel-1_TCRA | addgene full sequence | sequence record 346251 | Addgene NGS Result
GACGGATCGGGAGATCTCCCGATCCCCTATGGTGCACTCTCAGTACAATCTGCTCTGATGCCGCATAGTT
AAGCCAGTATCTGCTCCCTGCTTGTGTGTTGGAGGTCGCTGAGTAGTGCGCGAGCAAAATTTAAGCTACA
ACAAGGCAAGGCTTGACCGACAATTGCATGAAGAATCTGCTTAGGGTTAGGCGTTTTGCGCTGCTTCGCG
ATGTACGGGCCAGATATACGCGTTGACATTGATTATTGACTAGTTATTAATAGTAATCAATTACGGGGTC
ATTAGTTCATAGCCCATATATGGAGTTCCGCGTTACATAACTTACGGTAAATGGCCCGCCTGGCTGACCG
CCCAACGACCCCCGCCCATTGACGTCAATAATGACGTATGTTCCCATAGTAACGCCAATAGGGACTTTCC
ATTGACGTCAATGGGTGGAGTATTTACGGTAAACTGCCCACTTGGCAGTACATCAAGTGTATCATATGCC
AAGTACGCCCCCTATTGACGTCAATGACGGTAAATGGCCCGCCTGGCATTATGCCCAGTACATGACCTTA
TGGGACTTTCCTACTTGGCAGTACATCTACGTATTAGTCATCGCTATTACCATGGTGATGCGGTTTTGGC
AGTACATCAATGGGCGTGGATAGCGGTTTGACTCACGGGGATTTCCAAGTCTCCACCCCATTGACGTCAA
TGGGAGTTTGTTTTGGCACCAAAATCAACGGGACTTTCCAAAATGTCGTAACAACTCCGCCCCATTGACG
CAAATGGGCGGTAGGCGTGTACGGTGGGAGGTCTATATAAGCAGAGCTCTCTGGCTAACTAGAGAACCCA
CTGCTTACTGGCTTATCGAAATTAATACGACTCACTATAGGGAGACCCAAGCTGGCTAGCGTTTAAACTT
AAGATGATGAAATCCTTGAGTGTTTCACTAGTGGTCCTGTGGCTCCAGTTTAATTGGGTGAGAAGCCAGC
AGAAGGTGCAGCAGAGCCCAGAATCCCTCACTGTCTCAGAGGGAGCCATGGCCTCTCTCAACTGCACTTT
CAGTGATCGTTCTTCTGACAACTTCAGGTGGTACAGACAGCATTCTGGGAAAGGCCTTGAGGTGCTGGTG
TCCATCTTCTCTGATGGTGAAAAGGAAGAAGGCAGTTTTACAGCTCACCTCAATAGAGCCAGCCTGCATG
TTTTCCTACACATCAGAGAGCCGCAACCCAGTGACTCTGCTCTCTACCTCTGTGCAGTGAACACAGGAAA
CTACAAATACGTCTTTGGAGCAGGTACCAGACTGAAGGTTATAGCACACATCCAGAACCCAGAACCTGCT
GTGTACCAGTTAAAAGATCCTCGGTCTCAGGACAGCACCCTCTGCCTGTTCACCGACTTTGACTCCCAAA
TCAATGTGCCGAAAACCATGGAATCTGGAACGTTCATCACTGACAAAACTGTGCTGGACATGAAAGCTAT
GGATTCCAAGAGCAATGGGGCCATTGCCTGGAGCAACCAGACAAGCTTCACCTGCCAAGATATCTTCAAA
GAGACCAACGCCACCTACCCCAGTTCAGACGTTCCCTGTGATGCCACGTTGACTGAGAAAAGCTTTGAAA
CAGATATGAACCTAAACTTTCAAAACCTGTCAGTTATGGGACTCCGAATCCTCCTGCTGAAAGTAGCCGG
ATTTAACCTGCTCATGACGCTGCGGCTGTGGTCCAGCTGATAAGCGGCCGCTCGAGTCTAGAGGGCCCGT
TTAAACCCGCTGATCAGCCTCGACTGTGCCTTCTAGTTGCCAGCCATCTGTTGTTTGCCCCTCCCCCGTG
CCTTCCTTGACCCTGGAAGGTGCCACTCCCACTGTCCTTTCCTAATAAAATGAGGAAATTGCATCGCATT
GTCTGAGTAGGTGTCATTCTATTCTGGGGGGTGGGGTGGGGCAGGACAGCAAGGGGGAGGATTGGGAAGA
CAATAGCAGGCATGCTGGGGATGCGGTGGGCTCTATGGCTTCTGAGGCGGAAAGAACCAGCTGGGGCTCT
AGGGGGTATCCCC
[124 nt withheld, positions 2044-2167]
C
[91 nt withheld, positions 2169-2259]
A
[49 nt withheld, positions 2261-2309]
CCTTTGACGTTGGAGTCCACGTTCTTT
[37 nt withheld, positions 2337-2373]
ACCCTATCTCGGTCTATTCTTTTGATTTATAAGGGATTTTGCCGATTTCGGCCTATTGGTTAAAAAATGA
GCTGATTTAACAAAAATTTAACGCGAATTAATTCTGTGGAATGTGTGTCAGTTAGGGTGTGGAAAGTCCC
CAGGCTCCCCAGCAGGCAGAAGTATGCAAAGCATGCATCTCAATTAGTCAGCAACCAGGTGTGGAAAGTC
CCCAGGCTCCCCAGCAGGCAGAAGTATGCAAAGCATGCATCTCAATTAGTCAGCAACCATAGTCCCGCCC
CTAACTCCGCCCATCCCGCCCCTAACTCCGCCCAGTTCCGCCCATTCTCCGCCCCATGGCTGACTAATTT
TTTTTATTTATGCAGAGGCCGAGGCCGCCTCTGCCTCTGAGCTATTCCAGAAGTAGTGAGGAGGCTTTTT
TGGAGGCCTAGGCTTTTGCAAAAAGCTCCCGGGAGCTTGTATATCCATTTTCGGATCTGATCAAGAGACA
GGATGAGGATCGTTTCGCATGATTGAACAAGATGGATTGCACGCAGGTTCTCCGGCCGCTTGGGTGGAGA
GGCTATTCGGCTATGACTGGGCACAACAGACAATCGGCTGCTCTGATGCCGCCGTGTTCCGGCTGTCAGC
GCAGGGGCGCCCGGTTCTTTTTGTCAAGACCGACCTGTCCGGTGCCCTGAATGAACTGCAGGACGAGGCA
GCGCGGCTATCGTGGCTGGCCACGACGGGCGTTCCTTGCGCAGCTGTGCTCGACGTTGTCACTGAAGCGG
GAAGGGACTGGCTGCTATTGGGCGAAGTGCCGGGGCAGGATCTCCTGTCATCTCACCTTGCTCCTGCCGA
GAAAGTATCCATCATGGCTGATGCAATGCGGCGGCTGCATACGCTTGATCCGGCTACCTGCCCATTCGAC
CACCAAGCGAAACATCGCATCGAGCGAGCACGTACTCGGATGGAAGCCGGTCTTGTCGATCAGGATGATC
TGGACGAAGAGCATCAGGGGCTCGCGCCAGCCGAACTGTTCGCCAGGCTCAAGGCGCGCATGCCCGACGG
CGAGGATCTCGTCGTGACCCATGGCGATGCCTGCTTGCCGAATATCATGGTGGAAAATGGCCGCTTTTCT
GGATTCATCGACTGTGGCCGGCTGGGTGTGGCGGACCGCTATCAGGACATAGCGTTGGCTACCCGTGATA
TTGCTGAAGAGCTTGGCGGCGAATGGGCTGACCGCTTCCTCGTGCTTTACGGTATCGCCGCTCCCGATTC
GCAGCGCATCGCCTTCTATCGCCTTCTTGACGAGTTCTTCTGAGCGGGACTCTGGGGTTCGAAATGACCG
ACCAAGCGACGCCCAACCTGCCATCACGAGATTTCGATTCCACCGCCGCCTTCTATGAAAGGTTGGGCTT
CGGAATCGTTTTCCGGGACGCCGGCTGGATGATCCTCCAGCGCGGGGATCTCATGCTGGAGTTCTTCGCC
CACCCCAACTTGTTTATTGCAGCTTATAATGGTTACAAATAAAGCAATAGCATCACAAATTTCACAAATA
AAGCATTTTTTTCACTGCATTCTAGTTGTGGTTTGTCCAAACTCATCAATGTATCTTATCATGTCTGTAT
ACCGTCGACCTCTAGCTAGAGCTTGGCGTAATCATGGTCATAGCTGTTTCCTGTGTGAAATTGTTATCCG
CTCACAATTCCACACAACATACGAGCCGGAAGCATAAAGTGTAAAGCCTGGGGTGCCTAATGAGTGAGCT
AACTCACATTAATTGCGTTGCGCTCACTGCCCGCTTTCCAGTCGGGAAACCTGTCGTGCCAGCTGCATTA
ATGAATCGGCCAACGCGCGGGGAGAGGCGGTTTGCGTATTGGGCGCTCTTCCGCTTCCTCGCTCACTGAC
TCGCTGCGCTCGGTCGTTCGGCTGCGGCGAGCGGTATCAGCTCACTCAAAGGCGGTAATACGGTTATCCA
CAGAATCAGGGGATAACGCAGGAAAGAACATGTGAGCAAAAGGCCAGCAAAAGGCCAGGAACCGTAAAAA
GGCCGCGTTGCTGGCGTTTTTCCATAGGCTCCGCCCCCCTGACGAGCATCACAAAAATCGACGCTCAAGT
CAGAGGTGGCGAAACCCGACAGGACTATAAAGATACCAGGCGTTTCCCCCTGGAAGCTCCCTCGTGCGCT
CTCCTGTTCCGACCCTGCCGCTTACCGGATACCTGTCCGCCTTTCTCCCTTCGGGAAGCGTGGCGCTTTC
TCATAGCTCACGCTGTAGGTATCTCAGTTCGGTGTAGGTCGTTCGCTCCAAGCTGGGCTGTGTGCACGAA
CCCCCCGTTCAGCCCGACCGCTGCGCCTTATCCGGTAACTATCGTCTTGAGTCCAACCCGGTAAGACACG
ACTTATCGCCACTGGCAGCAGCCACTGGTAACAGGATTAGCAGAGCGAGGTATGTAGGCGGTGCTACAGA
GTTCTTGAAGTGGTGGCCTAACTACGGCTACACTAGAAGAACAGTATTTGGTATCTGCGCTCTGCTGAAG
CCAGTTACCTTCGGAAAAAGAGTTGGTAGCTCTTGATCCGGCAAACAAACCACCGCTGGTAGCGGTGGTT
TTTTTGTTTGCAAGCAGCAGATTACGCGCAGAAAAAAAGGATCTCAAGAAGATCCTTTGATCTTTTCTAC
GGGGTCTGACGCTCAGTGGAACGAAAACTCACGTTAAGGGATTTTGGTCATGAGATTATCAAAAAGGATC
TTCACCTAGATCCTTTTAAATTAAAAATGAAGTTTTAAATCAATCTAAAGTATATATGAGTAAACTTGGT
CTGACAGTTACCAATGCTTAATCAGTGAGGCACCTATCTCAGCGATCTGTCTATTTCGTTCATCCATAGT
TGCCTGACTCCCCGTCGTGTAGATAACTACGATACGGGAGGGCTTACCATCTGGCCCCAGTGCTGCAATG
ATACCGCGAGACCCACGCTCACCGGCTCCAGATTTATCAGCAATAAACCAGCCAGCCGGAAGGGCCGAGC
GCAGAAGTGGTCCTGCAACTTTATCCGCCTCCATCCAGTCTATTAATTGTTGCCGGGAAGCTAGAGTAAG
TAGTTCGCCAGTTAATAGTTTGCGCAACGTTGTTGCCATTGCTACAGGCATCGTGGTGTCACGCTCGTCG
TTTGGTATGGCTTCATTCAGCTCCGGTTCCCAACGATCAAGGCGAGTTACATGATCCCCCATGTTGTGCA
AAAAAGCGGTTAGCTCCTTCGGTCCTCCGATCGTTGTCAGAAGTAAGTTGGCCGCAGTGTTATCACTCAT
GGTTATGGCAGCACTGCATAATTCTCTTACTGTCATGCCATCCGTAAGATGCTTTTCTGTGACTGGTGAG
TACTCAACCAAGTCATTCTGAGAATAGTGTATGCGGCGACCGAGTTGCTCTTGCCCGGCGTCAATACGGG
ATAATACCGCGCCACATAGCAGAACTTTAAAAGTGCTCATCATTGGAAAACGTTCTTCGGGGCGAAAACT
CTCAAGGATCTTACCGCTGTTGAGATCCAGTTCGATGTAACCCACTCGTGCACCCAACTGATCTTCAGCA
TCTTTTACTTTCACCAGCGTTTCTGGGTGAGCAAAAACAGGAAGGCAAAATGCCGCAAAAAAGGGAATAA
GGGCGACACGGAAATGTTGAATACTCATACTCTTCCTTTTTCAATATTATTGAAGCATTTATCAGGGTTA
TTGTCTCATGAGCGGATACATATTTGAATGTATTTAGAAAAATAAACAAATAGGGGTTCCGCGCACATTT
CCCCGAAAAGTGCCACCTGACGTC
Features (pLannotate 1.2.2; 20 found; start..end, strand, type, name):
     28..80      -  misc_feature   bom (fragment): basis of mobility region from pBR322
    235..614     +  enhancer       CMV enhancer: human cytomegalovirus immediate early enhancer
    615..818     +  promoter       CMV promoter: human cytomegalovirus (CMV) immediate early promoter
    814..847     +  LTR            5' LTR (truncated) (fragment): truncated 5' long terminal repeat (LTR) from HIV-1
    863..881     +  promoter       T7 promoter: promoter for bacteriophage T7 RNA polymerase
    914..1717    +  CDS            TRA: TRAR1_HUMAN - Experimental evidence at protein level: Swiss-Prot protein existence level 1. The alpha chain of TRAV27*01J42*01C*01/TRBV19*01J2S7*01C*02 alpha-beta T cell receptor (TR) clonotype that is specific for HLA- A*02:01-restricted M/matrix protein 1 immunodominant epitope GILGFVFTL of influenza A virus (IAV). Classified as a public TR clonotype, it is preferentially selected in effector memory CD8-positive T cells among multiple HLA-A*02:01 carriers and confers long-lived immunity against IAV infection. Can cross-recognize sporadically emerging IAV variants by molecular mimicry, induci
   1774..1998    +  polyA_signal   bGH poly(A) signal: bovine growth hormone polyadenylation signal
   2002..2023    +  promoter       SV40 promoter (fragment): SV40 enhancer and early promoter
   2044..2472    +  rep_origin     f1 ori (sequence partly withheld): f1 bacteriophage origin of replication; arrow indicates direction of (+) strand synthesis
   2486..2815    +  promoter       SV40 promoter: SV40 enhancer and early promoter
   2882..3673    +  CDS            neo: KKA2_KLEPN - Also known as kan, nptII. Experimental evidence at protein level: Swiss-Prot protein existence level 1. Resistance to kanamycin, neomycin, paromomycin, ribostamycin, butirosin and gentamicin B. From Klebsiella pneumoniae.
   3697..3855    +  CDS            ble (fragment): BLE_KLEPN - Experimental evidence at protein level: Swiss-Prot protein existence level 1. Binding protein with a strong affinity to the bleomycin family of antibiotics. Binds to CL990; an antimitotic-antibiotic compound. From Klebsiella pneumoniae.
   3850..3971    +  polyA_signal   SV40 poly(A) signal: SV40 polyadenylation signal
   4044..4060    -  protein_bind   lac operator: The lac repressor binds to the lac operator to inhibit transcription in E. coli. This inhibition can be relieved by adding lactose or isopropyl-β-D-thiogalactopyranoside (IPTG). lac repressor encoded by lacI
   4068..4098    -  promoter       lac promoter: promoter for the E. coli lac operon
   4113..4134    -  protein_bind   CAP binding site: CAP binding activates transcription in the presence of cAMP. E. coli catabolite activator protein
   4147..4239    -  CDS            lacI (fragment): lac repressor; lacI; The lac repressor binds to the lac operator to inhibit transcription in E. coli. This inhibition can be relieved by adding lactose or isopropyl-β-D-thiogalactopyranoside (IPTG).
   4422..5010    -  rep_origin     ori: high-copy-number ColE1/pMB1/pBR322/pUC origin of replication
   5181..6041    -  CDS            AmpR: β-lactamase; bla; confers resistance to ampicillin, carbenicillin, and related antibiotics
   6042..6146    -  promoter       AmpR promoter: bla
