[The description below was written by a language model from this plasmid's Addgene catalogue record and pLannotate feature annotations shown in this document.]
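Description:
pcDNA3.1(+)_Pmel-1_TCRA is a mammalian expression plasmid of about 6.2 kb, built on the pcDNA3.1(+) backbone, that carries the mouse T cell receptor alpha chain (Tcra) of the Pmel-1 TCR. The insert was taken from a GenBank complete-cds mRNA entry and cloned between the AflII and NotI sites, both of which are retained. In E. coli the plasmid replicates at high copy from a ColE1/pUC-type origin and is selected with ampicillin through the β-lactamase gene. An f1 origin is also present, along with small remnants of lac regulatory sequence typical of this backbone.

The coding sequence sits downstream of the human CMV immediate-early enhancer and promoter and is followed by the bovine growth hormone polyadenylation signal, giving strong constitutive expression in transfected mammalian cells. A T7 promoter lies between the CMV promoter and the insert, so the same plasmid can serve as a template for in vitro transcription of TCR alpha mRNA, as the catalogue entry notes. A separate SV40 early promoter drives the neomycin phosphotransferase gene, terminated by the SV40 poly(A) signal, allowing G418 selection of stable transfectants. The automated annotation labels the open reading frame by similarity to a human influenza-specific TCR alpha chain. This reflects homology matching only, since the record identifies the insert as the murine Pmel-1 chain. Likewise, the short "HIV-1 LTR", "ble" and extra "SV40 promoter" fragments are probably incidental matches rather than functional elements.

Because it encodes only the alpha chain, the construct would need a matching beta chain to reconstitute a functional receptor. The associated work concerns identifying tumor-reactive TCRs from tumor-infiltrating lymphocytes.
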