Addgene plasmid #175287: pcDNA3.1(+)_Pmel-1_TCRA
Purpose: Expresses Pmel-1 TCRA alpha chain
Depositing lab: Jeff Hammerbacher. Publication: Discovering tumor-reactive T-cell receptors through single-cell sequencing of tumor-infiltrating lymphocytes. Gottschalk E, Aksoy BA, Aksoy P, Swiderska-syn M, Mart C, Macpherson L, Romeo M, Smith A, Knochelmann H, Paulos C, Timmers C, Wrangle J, Rubinstein MP, Hammerbacher J. bioRxiv 2021.11.30.470597 10.1101/2021.11.30.470597.
Backbone
  Vector backbone: pcDNA3.1(+)
  Backbone manufacturer: Genscript
  Backbone size w/o insert (bp): 5428
  Total vector size (bp): 6175
  Vector type: Mammalian Expression ; Suitable for IVT
  Selectable markers: Neomycin (select with G418)
Growth in bacteria
  Bacterial resistance: Ampicillin, 100 μg/mL
  Growth temperature: 37°C
  Growth strain: DH5alpha
  Copy number: High Copy
Gene/Insert
  Gene/Insert name: T cell receptor alpha chain (alt name: T cell receptor alpha chain mRNA, complete cds)
  Species: M. musculus (mouse)
  Insert size (bp): 954
  GenBank ID: EF154513.1
  Entrez Gene: Tcra (a.k.a. Tcralpha)
  Promoter: CMV and T7
  Cloning method: Restriction Enzyme; 5′ cloning site AflII (not destroyed); 3′ cloning site NotI (not destroyed)
  Sequencing primers: 5′ CMV-F; 3′ BGH-Rev
Resource information
  A portion of this plasmid was derived from a plasmid made by: The vector was from Genscript. The insert sequence was taken from GenBank (EF154513.1). Reference cited below in comments
Terms and licenses: Academic/Nonprofit Terms; Industry Terms: Not Available to Industry
Depositor comments: Overwijk, Willem W., Marc R. Theoret, Steven E. Finkelstein, Deborah R. Surman, Laurina A. de Jong, Florry A. Vyth-Dreese, Trees A. Dellemijn, et al. 2003. “Tumor Regression and Autoimmunity after Reversal of a Functionally Tolerant State of Self-Reactive CD8+ T Cells.” The Journal of Experimental Medicine 198 (4): 569–80.
How to cite: pcDNA3.1(+)_Pmel-1_TCRA was a gift from Jeff Hammerbacher (Addgene plasmid # 175287 ; http://n2t.net/addgene:175287 ; RRID:Addgene_175287)
