>Addgene plasmid #175287 | pcDNA3.1(+)_Pmel-1_TCRA | depositor partial sequence | sequence record 342905 | Pmel TCR alpha
ATGATGAAATCCTTGAGTGTTTCACTAGTGGTCCTGTGGCTCCAGTTTAATTGGGTGAGAAGCCAGCAGA
AGGTGCAGCAGAGCCCAGAATCCCTCACTGTCTCAGAGGGAGCCATGGCCTCTCTCAACTGCACTTTCAG
TGATCGTTCTTCTGACAACTTCAGGTGGTACAGACAGCATTCTGGGAAAGGCCTTGAGGTGCTGGTGTCC
ATCTTCTCTGATGGTGAAAAGGAAGAAGGCAGTTTTACAGCTCACCTCAATAGAGCCAGCCTGCATGTTT
TCCTACACATCAGAGAGCCGCAACCCAGTGACTCTGCTCTCTACCTCTGTGCAGTGAACACAGGAAACTA
CAAATACGTCTTTGGAGCAGGTACCAGACTGAAGGTTATAGCACACATCCAGAACCCAGAACCTGCTGTG
TACCAGTTAAAAGATCCTCGGTCTCAGGACAGCACCCTCTGCCTGTTCACCGACTTTGACTCCCAAATCA
ATGTGCCGAAAACCATGGAATCTGGAACGTTCATCACTGACAAAACTGTGCTGGACATGAAAGCTATGGA
TTCCAAGAGCAATGGGGCCATTGCCTGGAGCAACCAGACAAGCTTCACCTGCCAAGATATCTTCAAAGAG
ACCAACGCCACCTACCCCAGTTCAGACGTTCCCTGTGATGCCACGTTGACTGAGAAAAGCTTTGAAACAG
ATATGAACCTAAACTTTCAAAACCTGTCAGTTATGGGACTCCGAATCCTCCTGCTGAAAGTAGCCGGATT
TAACCTGCTCATGACGCTGCGGCTGTGGTCCAGCTGATAA
